Addgene plasmid #1229: 5787 pET28aSX104B/ pES42
Depositing lab: Susan Lindquist. Depositing organization: Whitehead Institute for Biomedical Research. Publication: Hsp104 catalyzes formation and elimination of self-replicating Sup35 prion conformers. Shorter J, Lindquist S. Science 2004 Jun 18;304(5678):1793-7. Epub 2004 May 20. 10.1126/science.1098007 PubMed 15155912.
Backbone
  Vector backbone: pET28a
  Backbone manufacturer: Novagen
  Vector type: Bacterial Expression
Growth in bacteria
  Bacterial resistance: Kanamycin, 50 μg/mL
  Growth temperature: 37°C
  Growth strain: DH5alpha
  Copy number: High Copy
Gene/Insert
  Gene/Insert name: Hsp104
  Species: S. cerevisiae (budding yeast)
  Insert size (bp): 2846
  Mutation: none
  Entrez Gene: HSP104 (a.k.a. YLL026W)
  Tag / fusion protein: His (N terminal on backbone)
  Cloning method: Restriction Enzyme; 5′ cloning site sac1 (not destroyed); 3′ cloning site BamH1 (not destroyed)
  Sequencing primers: 5′ n/a
Resource information
  A portion of this plasmid was derived from a plasmid made by: Eric Schirmer
Terms and licenses: Academic/Nonprofit Terms; Industry Terms: Not Available to Industry
How to cite: 5787 pET28aSX104B/ pES42 was a gift from Susan Lindquist (Addgene plasmid # 1229 ; http://n2t.net/addgene:1229 ; RRID:Addgene_1229)
