[The description below was written by a language model from this plasmid's Addgene catalogue record.]
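Description:
5787 pET28aSX104B/pES42 is a bacterial expression plasmid built on the Novagen pET28a backbone and carrying the wild-type Saccharomyces cerevisiae HSP104 gene (YLL026W). The insert, recorded as about 2.85 kb with no mutations, was placed by restriction cloning between a SacI site at the 5′ end and a BamHI site at the 3′ end, both of which remain intact. It is fused in frame to the N-terminal polyhistidine tag supplied by the backbone, so the protein can be recovered by immobilised metal affinity chromatography. The plasmid is selected with kanamycin and is listed as high copy, with DH5alpha as the propagation strain. No feature table accompanies the record, so the regulatory elements are not itemised. Vectors of the pET28a family generally drive expression from a T7 promoter under lac operator control and carry a lacI gene, which means protein production normally requires a host that supplies T7 RNA polymerase rather than a cloning strain.

Hsp104 is a hexameric AAA+ protein disaggregase from yeast that remodels aggregated proteins and is required for the propagation of yeast prions. The associated publication concerns the ability of Hsp104 to catalyse both the formation and the elimination of self-replicating Sup35 prion conformers. This fits with use of the construct as a source of recombinant His-tagged Hsp104 for purification and in vitro biochemical work, although the record does not explicitly state its purpose. The record also notes that part of the plasmid derives from an earlier construct made by another researcher.
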