>Addgene plasmid #1229 | 5787 pET28aSX104B/ pES42 | addgene partial sequence | sequence record 16496 | 1229 with T7-terminal
AGCCGGATCTCAGTGGTGGTGGTGGTGGTGCTCGACGGAGCTCTTTTGCTCGGGTGTCAAGTTCAATTAA
ACAAATTCCATTAGTTTTATTAATTATATATATTATATTACTGATTCTTGTTCGAAAGTTTTTAAAAATC
ACACTATATTAAATTAATCTAGGTCATCATCAATTTCCATACTGTCCTCATTATCGTCATCACCTAACGT
GTCAGCCCCTATAGTAGCTTCGTGATTTGGTAGAACTTCCAGACATTCTTCAGCTTCCTCAGGAACATTT
TCATCACGAGATTTACCCTTCTTCAAGACGACATTGACAGTTTCCTTATCCTTGATTTCATTCTTTAAGA
TCCTTAGTGCCAGTTTGTTCAAAATTTCGTTTTGAATTAACCTGTTCAGTGGACGTGCACCCATATCATC
GGAATAACCATATTTGGCCAAGAAGTCCTTGGCCTCTTGAGTTAAATTCAACTTGTAATGTTTATCATTT
TGCTCGAATCTCTCTTCAATTTCCTTCAAACGAATATCCACGATCTTATGAATAGCTTTTCTAGATAGCT
TGTTGAAAATGACTATACTAGAAATTCTGTTCAAAAATTCTGGTCTGAAATGTTGCCTAACAGCACCCAT
GACCAAATTCTTGGTAGATTCTTGGATCTTTGATCCTTGTTGAGAATTGATAAATTCAGCACCTAGATTG
GAAGTCATGATGACAATACAATTGGAACAGTCGATCGTCTTACCTTGACCACTAGTAATTCTACCGTCAT
CCAACATTTGTAGCATGACAGTCAAAACATCAGGATGTGCCTTTTCTACTTCATCGAATAACAAAACGGA
GTATGGTTTGTATTGCA
